>Addgene plasmid #140680 | pJ2042.2_Brocc | addgene full sequence | sequence record 311060 | Addgene NGS Result
ACTTTTCATACTCCCGCCATTCAGAGAAGAAACCAATTGTCCATATTGCATCAGACATTGCCGTCACTGC
GTCTTTTACTGGCTCTTCTCGCTAACCAAACCGGTAACCCCGCTTATTAAAAGCATTCTGTAACAAAGCG
GGACCAAAGCCATGACAAAAACGCGTAACAAAAGTGTCTATAATCACGGCAGAAAAGTCCACATTGATTA
TTTGCACGGCGTCACACTTTGCTATGCCATAGCATTTTTATCCATAAGATTAGCGGTTCCTACCTGACGC
TTTTTATCGCAACTCTCTACTGTTTCTCCATACCGAATTCATAGGATAGATTCTGGAAACTTTACCGTCC
GAGCTCCAGCCTGCGGTCCGGGTTCACTGCCGTATAGGCAGAAGCTAGACTCTAGTGGTTTCAGAGCTAT
GCTGGAAACAGCATAGCAAGTTGAAATAAGGCTAGTCCGTTATCAACTTGAAAAAGTGGCACCGAGTCGG
TGCGTTCACTGCCGTATAGGCAGTCGCTGGGACGCCCGGGGACTACACTTACGAAACTATTGATTGCTCA
GCCTGCGGTCCGGGTTCACTGCCGTATAGGCAGATCAGTGTGTACTAAGTACTGTTTCAGAGCTATGCTG
GAAACAGCATAGCAAGTTGAAATAAGGCTAGTCCGTTATCAACTTGAAAAAGTGGCACCGAGTCGGTGCG
TTCACTGCCGTATAGGCAGTCGCTGGGACGCCCGCTCGAGCAATAAACAGTTGATAGGGCTTCTCCGTTA
CCATGGTTCAGCCAAAAAACTTAAGACCGCCGGTCTTGTCCACTACCTTGCAGTAATGCGGTGGACAGGA
TCGGCGGTTTTCTTTTCTCTTCTCAATTCTTCTGACCTGTAACGAATAATAGATAGTAAAGTAGTCTCCG
ATTGAGTTTTCTCTGCCGAGTCCCACCCAGTTCTGTGATTTCAGTAAGTTGGTAATTGATACACTGTTGC
GAGAACTGCTGCCTGGTAGTAGATAGGTTGTTATTGAGTAAGAAGGTAAAGTGAACGAAATCCCTGAAAC
TGAGACTGTAGAAAATAAGCTTCAGCCTGCGGTCCGGTTGACGGCTAGCTCAGTCCTAGGTACAGTGCTA
GCTCGCTGGGACGCCCGAGATAGCCGTTACACAGGTGACACTTATTTCAGCCTGCGGTCCGGCCACACTA
GAGTCTAGCTTGAGATCGCTGGGACGCCCGGGATCCAAGAGATTTCTACACGATTGAGCACTGTCTCAGC
CTGCGGTCCGGGTTCACTGCCGTATAGGCAGTTGCCATGTGTATGTGGGAGACGGTCGGGTCCATCTGAG
ACGGTCGGGTCCAGATATTCGTATCTGTCGAGTAGAGTGTGGGCTCAGATGTCGAGTAGAGTGTGGGCTC
CCACATACTCTGATGATCCAGACGGTCGGGTCCATCTGAGACGGTCGGGTCCAGATATTCGTATCTGTCG
AGTAGAGTGTGGGCTCAGATGTCGAGTAGAGTGTGGGCTGGATCATTCATGGCAAGTTCACTGCCGTATA
GGCAGTTGCCATGTGTATGTGGGAGACGGTCGGGTCCATCTGAGACGGTCGGGTCCAGATATTCGTATCT
GTCGAGTAGAGTGTGGGCTCAGATGTCGAGTAGAGTGTGGGCTCCCACATACTCTGATGATCCAGACGGT
CGGGTCCATCTGAGACGGTCGGGTCCAGATATTCGTATCTGTCGAGTAGAGTGTGGGCTCAGATGTCGAG
TAGAGTGTGGGCTGGATCATTCATGGCAAGTTCACTGCCGTATAGGCAGTCGCTGGGACGCCCGAGAGCC
GAATCGCACTTATTTACAGTAGTTCAGCCTGCGGTCCGGGTTCACTGCCGTATAGGCAGTTGCCATGTGT
ATGTGGGAGACGGTCGGGTCCATCTGAGACGGTCGGGTCCAGATATTCGTATCTGTCGAGTAGAGTGTGG
GCTCAGATGTCGAGTAGAGTGTGGGCTCCCACATACTCTGATGATCCAGACGGTCGGGTCCATCTGAGAC
GGTCGGGTCCAGATATTCGTATCTGTCGAGTAGAGTGTGGGCTCAGATGTCGAGTAGAGTGTGGGCTGGA
TCATTCATGGCAAGTTCACTGCCGTATAGGCAGTTGCCATGTGTATGTGGGAGACGGTCGGGTCCATCTG
AGACGGTCGGGTCCAGATATTCGTATCTGTCGAGTAGAGTGTGGGCTCAGATGTCGAGTAGAGTGTGGGC
TCCCACATACTCTGATGATCCAGACGGTCGGGTCCATCTGAGACGGTCGGGTCCAGATATTCGTATCTGT
CGAGTAGAGTGTGGGCTCAGATGTCGAGTAGAGTGTGGGCTGGATCATTCATGGCAAGTTCACTGCCGTA
TAGGCAGTCGCTGGGACGCCCGCCTGCAGGCTCGGTACCAAATTCCAGAAAAGAGGCCTCCCGAAAGGGG
GGCCTTTTTTCGTTTTGGTCCTAATAGATAAAGGATAGGTCTGGTAGTGTTGTTCGTTCTCGCAGGTAAA
TCAATAATACTCAGCAGTTCCGTAGACTTTTCAGTGGGACAGGGTAGCGATAACAGATAGATTGTAATAA
GACACAGTAGGTGCTCGTAGTTGCGTGAAGAGAACCGCTCAGGAAATCCAGTCAGAAGTATTGGTAATCG
TTGAAAACTCAGTCGACCAGCCTGCGGTCCGGTTTACGGCTAGCTCAGTCCTAGGTATTATGCTAGCTCG
CTGGGACGCCCGAGTGACGACTGCGAAGTAACCTCTATTTATCAGCCTGCGGTCCGGCCAAGTACTTAGT
ACACACTGATTCGCTGGGACGCCCGGTAGTGCTTATCAGACCCAATACTGTTGAACAGCCTGCGGTCCGG
GTTCACTGCCGTATAGGCAGTCTCAAGCTAGACTCTAGTGGTTTCAGAGCTATGCTGGAAACAGCATAGC
AAGTTGAAATAAGGCTAGTCCGTTATCAACTTGAAAAAGTGGCACCGAGTCGGTGCGTTCACTGCCGTAT
AGGCAGTCGCTGGGACGCCCGGACGTCCTATTACACTCGTCGTTGGAAACTGAAGATGCGGCCGCGGAAA
CACAGAAAAAAGCCCGCACCTGACAGTGCGGGCTTTTTTTTTCGACCAAAGGTAGCGAACGACGAGTCAC
TGTTGAGGATAAATACTTTCTCTACTAGGCGCCTGTTACACAGGTCCTCAGCGGCGCGCCTTTGTCGGTG
AACGCTCTCCTGAGTAGGACAAATCCGCCGGGAGCGGATTTGAACGTTGTGAAGCAACGGCCCGGAGGGT
GGCGGGCAGGACGCCCGCCATAAACTGCCAGGCATCAAACTAAGCAGAAGGCCATCCTGACGGATGGCCT
TTTTGCGTTTCAGATCTACCGGTAAACCAGCAATAGACATAAGCGGCTATTTAACGACCCTGCCCTGAAC
CGACGACAAGCTGACGACCGGGTCTCCGCAAGTGGCACTTTTCGGGGAAATGTGCGCGGAACCCCTATTT
GTTTATTTTTCTAAATACATTCAAATATGTATCCGCTCATGAATTAATTCTTAGAAAAACTCATCGAGCA
TCAAATGAAACTGCAATTTATTCATATCAGGATTATCAATACCATATTTTTGAAAAAGCCGTTTCTGTAA
TGAAGGAGAAAACTCACCGAGGCAGTTCCATAGGATGGCAAGATCCTGGTATCGGTCTGCGATTCCGACT
CGTCCAACATCAATACAACCTATTAATTTCCCCTCGTCAAAAATAAGGTTATCAAGTGAGAAATCACCAT
GAGTGACGACTGAATCCGGTGAGAATGGCAAAAGTTTATGCATTTCTTTCCAGACTTGTTCAACAGGCCA
GCCATTACGCTCGTCATCAAAATCACTCGCATCAACCAAACCGTTATTCATTCGTGATTGCGCCTGAGCG
AGACGAAATACGCGGTCGCTGTTAAAAGGACAATTACAAACAGGAATCGAATGCAACCGGCGCAGGAACA
CTGCCAGCGCATCAACAATATTTTCACCTGAATCAGGATATTCTTCTAATACCTGGAATGCTGTTTTCCC
GGGGATCGCAGTGGTGAGTAACCATGCATCATCAGGAGTACGGATAAAATGCTTGATGGTCGGAAGAGGC
ATAAATTCCGTCAGCCAGTTTAGTCTGACCATCTCATCTGTAACATCATTGGCAACGCTACCTTTGCCAT
GTTTCAGAAACAACTCTGGCGCATCGGGCTTCCCATACAATCGATAGATTGTCGCACCTGATTGCCCGAC
ATTATCGCGAGCCCATTTATACCCATATAAATCAGCATCCATGTTGGAATTTAATCGCGGCCTAGAGCAA
GACGTTTCCCGTTGAATATGGCTCATACTCTTCCTTTTTCAATATTATTGAAGCATTTATCAGGGTTATT
GTCTCATGAGCGGATACATATTTGAATGTATTTAGAAAAATAAACAAATAGGCATGCTAGCGCAGAAACG
TCCTAGAAGATGCCAGGAGGATACTTAGCAGAGAGACAATAAGGCCGGAGCGAAGCCGTTTTTCCATAGG
CTCCGCCCCCCTGACGAACATCACGAAATCTGACGCTCAAATCAGTGGTGGCGAAACCCGACAGGACTAT
AAAGATACCAGGCGTTTCCCCCTGATGGCTCCCTCTTGCGCTCTCCTGTTCCCGTCCTGCGGCGTCCGTG
TTGTGGTGGAGGCTTTACCCAAATCACCACGTCCCGTTCCGTGTAGACAGTTCGCTCCAAGCTGGGCTGT
GTGCAAGAACCCCCCGTTCAGCCCGACTGCTGCGCCTTATCCGGTAACTATCATCTTGAGTCCAACCCGG
AAAGACACGACAAAACGCCACTGGCAGCAGCCATTGGTAACTGAGAATTAGTGGATTTAGATATCGAGAG
TCTTGAAGTGGTGGCCTAACAGAGGCTACACTGAAAGGACAGTATTTGGTATCTGCGCTCCACTAAAGCC
AGTTACCAGGTTAAGCAGTTCCCCAACTGACTTAACCTTCGATCAAACCGCCTCCCCAGGCGGTTTTTTC
GTTTACAGAGCAGGAGATTACGACGATCGTAAAAGGATCTCAAGAAGATCCTTTACGGATTCCCGACACC
ATCACTCTAGATTTCAGTGCAATTTATCTCTTCAAATGTAGCACCTGAAGTCAGCCCCATACGATATAAG
TTGTAATTCTCATGTTAGTCATGCCCCGCGCCCACCGGAAGGAGCTGACTGGGTTGCTCCTAGGGTCTGA
TTCGTTACCAATTATGACAACTTGACGGCTACATCATTCACTTTTTCTTCACAACCGGCACGGAACTCGC
TCGGGCTGGCCCCGGTGCATTTTTTAAATACCCGCGAGAAATAGAGTTGATCGTCAAAACCAACATTGCG
ACCGACGGTGGCGATAGGCATCCGGGTGGTGCTCAAAAGCAGCTTCGCCTGGCTGATACGTTGGTCCTCG
CGCCAGCTTAAGACGCTAATCCCTAACTGCTGGCGGAAAAGATGTGACAGACGCGACGGCGACAAGCAAA
CATGCTGTGCGACGCTGGCGATATCAAAATTGCTGTCTGCCAGGTGATCGCTGATGTACTGACAAGCCTC
GCGTACCCGATTATCCATCGGTGGATGGAGCGACTCGTTAATCGCTTCCATGCGCCGCAGTAACAATTGC
TCAAGCAGATTTATCGCCAGCAGCTCCGAATAGCGCCCTTCCCCTTGCCCGGCGTTAATGATTTGCCCAA
ACAGGTCGCTGAAATGCGGCTGGTGCGCTTCATCCGGGCGAAAGAACCCCGTATTGGCAAATATTGACGG
CCAGTTAAGCCATTCATGCCAGTAGGCGCGCGGACGAAAGTAAACCCACTGGTGATACCATTCGCGAGCC
TCCGGATGACGACCGTAGTGATGAATCTCTCCTGGCGGGAACAGCAAAATATCACCCGGTCGGCAAACAA
ATTCTCGTCCCTGATTTTTCACCACCCCCTGACCGCGAATGGTGAGATTGAGAATATAACCTTTCATTCC
CAGCGGTCGGTCGATAAAAAAATCGAGATAACCGTTGGCCTCAATCGGCGTTAAACCCGCCACCAGATGG
GCATTAAACGAGTATCCCGGCAGCAGGGGATCATTTTGCGCTTCAGCCAT
Features (pLannotate 1.2.2; 14 found; start..end, strand, type, name):
     27..311     +  promoter       araBAD promoter: araBAD; promoter of the L-arabinose operon of E. coli; the araC regulatory gene is transcribed in the opposite direction (Guzman et al., 1995)
    426..493     +  misc_RNA       tracrRNA (fragment): trans-activating CRISPR RNA for the Streptococcus pyogenes CRISPR/Cas9 system
    632..699     +  misc_RNA       tracrRNA (fragment): trans-activating CRISPR RNA for the Streptococcus pyogenes CRISPR/Cas9 system
   1088..1112    +  promoter       J23119(SpeI) promoter (fragment): bacterial promoter (Registry of Standard Biological Parts BBa J23119) modified to end with an SpeI site
   2699..2727    +  promoter       J23119 promoter (fragment): bacterial promoter (Registry of Standard Biological Parts BBa J23119)
   2929..2996    +  misc_RNA       tracrRNA (fragment): trans-activating CRISPR RNA for the Streptococcus pyogenes CRISPR/Cas9 system
   3211..3244    +  terminator     rrnB T1 terminator (fragment): Escherichia coli rrnB; transcription terminator T1 from the E. coli rrnB gene
   3336..3363    +  terminator     rrnB T2 terminator: transcription terminator T2 from the E. coli rrnB gene
   3485..3542    +  promoter       AmpR promoter (fragment): bla
   3551..4366    -  CDS            KanR: aminoglycoside phosphotransferase; aph(3')-Ia; confers resistance to kanamycin in bacteria or G418 (Geneticin®) in eukaryotes
   4367..4458    -  promoter       AmpR promoter: bla
   4476..5111    -  rep_origin     ColA ori: Plasmids containing the ColA origin of replication can be propagated in E. coli cells that contain additional plasmids with compatible origins.
   5196..5236    -  CDS            TcR (fragment): tetracycline efflux protein; tet; confers resistance to tetracycline
   5262..6140    -  CDS            araC: L-arabinose regulatory protein; araC
