[The description below was written by a language model from this plasmid's Addgene catalogue record and pLannotate feature annotations shown in this document.]
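Description:
pJ2042.2_Brocc is a bacterial expression and synthetic-biology plasmid built on the pCOLA backbone, about 6.1 kb in the sequenced record. It replicates in E. coli from the ColA origin, which is compatible with other common origins and so allows co-maintenance with additional plasmids. Selection is by kanamycin through an aph(3')-Ia (KanR) gene driven by the bla promoter. The catalogue lists it as high copy. A short tetracycline-resistance fragment also appears in the annotation and seems to be a non-functional remnant.

The payload is part of a CRISPR interference (CRISPRi) gene circuit. An araC gene sits divergently from an araBAD promoter, giving L-arabinose-inducible transcription. Downstream of that promoter lie two S. pyogenes tracrRNA-derived scaffold fragments, consistent with single-guide RNA units. Further along are two constitutive promoters of the J23119 family, the second followed by a third guide scaffold, and the array ends with the rrnB T1 and T2 terminators. Roughly 1.5 kb between the two J23119-type promoters carries no automated annotation, so the table does not identify what is encoded there. The Broccoli fluorescent RNA aptamer implied by the name and the stated purpose ("Broccoli Stripe") is also not annotated, and guide target sequences are not given.

The insert is described as a control ("C") variant lacking sg-1, so it probably serves as a comparison construct for a stripe-forming circuit with one repressive guide removed. No dCas9 gene is annotated. The depositor notes that a companion plasmid, pJ1996_v2, is required for the circuit to operate as designed, although the record does not say what that plasmid supplies.
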