Addgene plasmid #140680: pJ2042.2_Brocc
Purpose: Broccoli Stripe
Depositing lab: Yolanda Schaerli. Depositing organization: Universite de Lausanne (UNIL). Publication: Multistable and dynamic CRISPRi-based synthetic circuits. Santos-Moreno J, Tasiudi E, Stelling J, Schaerli Y. Nat Commun. 2020 Jun 2;11(1):2746. doi: 10.1038/s41467-020-16574-1. PubMed 32488086.
Backbone
  Vector backbone: pCOLA
  Vector type: Bacterial Expression, Synthetic Biology
Growth in bacteria
  Bacterial resistance: Kanamycin, 50 μg/mL
  Growth temperature: 37°C
  Growth strain: DH5alpha
  Copy number: High Copy
Gene/Insert
  Gene/Insert name: Control (“C”) lacking sg-1
Terms and licenses: Academic/Nonprofit Terms; Industry Terms: Not Available to Industry
Depositor comments: GenBank file with original annotations can be downloaded from the "Resource Information" section. Please note that, in addition, plasmid pJ1996_v2 is needed for the circuit encoded on this plasmid to operate as designed.
How to cite: pJ2042.2_Brocc was a gift from Yolanda Schaerli (Addgene plasmid # 140680 ; http://n2t.net/addgene:140680 ; RRID:Addgene_140680)
